>Addgene plasmid #226490 | POC1548 | addgene full sequence | sequence record 468573 | Addgene NGS Result
ACCACGGTCCCACTCGTATCGTCGGTCTGATTATTAGTCTGGGACCACGGTCCCACTCGTATCGTCGGTC
TGATTATTAGTCTGGGACCACGATCCCACTCGTGTTGTCGGTCTGATTATCGGTCTGGGACCACGGTCCC
ACTTGTATTGTCGATCAGACTATCAGCGTGAGACTACGATTCCATCAATGCCTGTCAAGGGCAAGTATTG
ACATGTCGTCGTAACCTGTAGAACGGAGTAACCTCGGTGTGCGGTTGTATGCCTGCTGTGGATTGCTGCT
GTGTCCTGCTTATCCACAACATTTTGCGCACGGTTATGTGGACAAAATACCTGGTTACCCAGGCCGTGCC
GGCACGTTAACCGGGCTGCATCCGATGCAAGTGTGTCGCTGTCGACGCAAGCGGCCGCACACTCTGTGGT
GCAGTACCTCTCACGACTTGGTCTCCGAAATGCGGCTCCAATCTTCCTCCTGAGGGGTCTGGGCCTTTGG
AAATCAAACGCTGTCAGACTGGGTTGCTGGACGATTCTGTTCACATTTACAATGGGACAAGGGAAACAAG
GAGGCCCCCAAGTGAATCTCTGGGTTCCACACAAACTCCTCCTGCCCTTACTGTGTATCAGCAGCCCTGC
CTCGTCCTGGGGATGAGGGTCCATCACTCCTGCCTGGAGAGGAGGGGAGTGCTCTTCTTCCCTGCTTGTC
TCTAGGCCCATACAGTCCTGTGGGCAACTGTAATGTGTAGCTCAATGGGCTCTTGTTTGTCCCCTTGTCT
GAGTGCTTCCATCCCTTAGTGATGTCTCTGATTCAATAAATGCACCGTGCCCTGAAATTTGTGTGAAAAG
GGGGATGAGACAGGGTAAGAGAGAGACATTTTACCTTTTGAACATTTTGAATTTTGAATTTTGAACTATA
TCAAGAAATAAAAGATAATTCCTAAGGAGACCAAACAAACCCCCAAAAAATTCAAAATGAAAAACTTTTT
AAAAACTAATGGAATTTTTTAACCTTTATCGAAATAAACCTTGAGGGCAAGGAGGGTTTATTTCCTCTTA
TCTCAGTCCCAGCTCCTCTTAAAACAATGCCCTGCACACAGTAGGTATTTGATAAATGTTTACCAAATGA
AGGGATTGCCTGGAATGGCTTGGCAGACAGGAAAGCAGAATGAGCTGTACTCTCAGCTACTCGAAGCTGG
TCCCTGCTTTAGGCTGCGCTCCCTTTCTGGGCCCCAGGTCCCGCCTTCTAAATCTCCCCAGGTCTCCAGC
CCACTGGAATTTTCTCTTCCAAGCGTGGCCCCGCCCTCTCCGCTCGTGATTGGCCCTAAGTTCCGGGCCC
CAGTTTCATTGGTCCTCCGCCACACTTCAGCCCTGCTTCCCCGTCACTTTTCAGTCCTCCTCGGGATCGC
GCATCACCTGCACTTTCTGGTCTCCTCCTGCTCTTTCTCTCCTCGCGTCTCCTCCGCTTCCTCTCACTTT
TCGGACAAACCAGTCCTTCTGAGGCCCATGGGTTCCCGGGCTGCCTCCGGGGCTGCTCCTGTGAATGGCA
TTCGAGTGCCCTTGTTCGAGCTCCTTATATGTTTCAGTTACTGATCCTTTGTCAGATGAATAGTTTGAAA
ATATTTTCTCCCATTCTTGGATGGTCTCTTCATTTTGTTTATTGTTTCCTTTGCTGTGCAGAAGCCTTTT
TACTTGATATGATCCCATTTATGCAATTTTACTTTGGTTACCTCCCTTGCCCCTGCACACCCAGTCCTTG
CACCTGGCCTACAAGTTTGCCATCTTCATTCCCCCTTCTTCTGTTCATCAGCCCCCTCCTCTATCCTCCC
ACCCTCACAGTTTTCTTTGTATATGAAATCCTCGTTCTTGTCCCTTTGCCCGTGTGCATTTCCTGCCCCA
GGAAGGTTGGGACAGCAGACCTGTGTGTTAAACATCAATGTGAAGTTACTTCCAGGTGAGACCAAGTCGT
GAGAGGTACTGCACCACGAAGTGTGCGGCCGCCTTCGTGCGCGGAACCCCTATTTGTTTATTTTTCTAAA
TACATTCAAATATGTATCCGCTCATGAGACAATAACCCTGATAAATGCTTCAATAATATTGAAAAAGGAA
GAGTATGGCTAAAATGAGAATATCACCGGAATTGAAAAAACTGATCGAAAAATACCGCTGCGTAAAAGAT
ACGGAAGGAATGTCTCCTGCTAAGGTATATAAGCTGGTGGGAGAAAATGAAAACCTATATTTAAAAATGA
CGGACAGCCGGTATAAAGGGACCACCTATGATGTGGAACGGGAAAAGGACATGATGCTATGGCTGGAAGG
AAAGCTGCCTGTTCCAAAGGTCCTGCACTTTGAACGGCATGATGGCTGGAGCAATCTGCTCATGAGTGAG
GCCGATGGCGTCCTTTGCTCGGAAGAGTATGAAGATGAACAAAGCCCTGAAAAGATTATCGAGCTGTATG
CGGAGTGCATCAGGCTCTTTCACTCCATCGACATATCGGATTGTCCCTATACGAATAGCTTAGACAGCCG
CTTAGCCGAATTGGATTACTTACTGAATAACGATCTGGCCGATGTGGATTGCGAAAACTGGGAAGAGGAC
ACTCCATTTAAAGATCCGCGCGAGCTGTATGATTTTTTAAAGACGGAAAAGCCCGAAGAGGAACTTGTCT
TTTCCCACGGCGACCTGGGAGACAGCAACATCTTTGTGAAAGATGGCAAAGTAAGTGGCTTTATTGATCT
TGGGAGAAGCGGCAGGGCGGACAAGTGGTATGACATTGCCTTCTGCGTCCGGTCGCTCAGGGAGGATATC
GGGGAAGAACAGTATGTCGAGCTATTTTTTGACTTACTGGGGATCAAGCCTGATTGGGAGAAAATAAAAT
ATTATATTTTACTGGATGAATTGTTTTAGGAGCTGGAGCGGCGTAACCGTCGCACAGGAAGGACAGAGAA
AGCGCGGATCTGGGAAGTGACGGACAGAACGGTCAGGACCTGGATTGGGGAGGCGGTTGCCGCCGCTGCT
GCTGACGGTGTGACGTTCTCTGTTCCGGTCACACCACATACGTTCCGCCATTCCTATGCGATGCACATGC
TGTATGCCGGTATACCGCTGAAAGTTCTGCAAAGCCTGATGGGACATAAGTCCATCAGTTCAACGGAAGT
CTACACGAAGGTTTTTGCGCTGGATGTGGCTGCCCGGCTCCGGGTGCAGTTTGCGATGCCGGAGTCTGAT
GCGGTTGCGATGCTGAAACAATTATCCTGAGAATAAATGCCTTGGCCTTTATATGGAAATGTGGAACTGA
GTGGATATGCTGTTTTTGTCTGTTAAACAGAGAAGCTGGCTGTTATCCACTGAGAAGCGAACGAAACAGT
CGGGAAAATCTCCCATTATCGTAGAGATCCGCATTATTAATCTCAGGAGCCTGTGTAGCGTTTATAGGAA
GTAGTGTTCTGTCATGATGCCTGCAAGCGGTAACGAAAACGATTTGAATATGCCTTCAGGAACAATAGAA
ATCTTCGTGCGGTGTTACGTTGAAGTGGAGCGGATTATGTCAGCAATGGACAGAACAACCTAATGAACAC
AGAACCATGATGTGGTCTGTCCTTTTACAGCCAGTAGTGCTCGCCGCAGTCGAGCGACAGGGCGAAGCCC
TCGAGTGAGCGAGGAAGCACCAGGGAACAGCACTTATATATTCTGCTTACACACGATGCCTGAAAAAACT
TCCCTTGGGGTTATCCACTTATCCACGGGGATATTTTTATAATTATTTTTTTTATAGTTTTTAGATCTTC
TTTTTTAGAGCGCCTTGTAGGCCTTTATCCATGCTGGTTCTAGAGAAGGTGTTGTGACAAATTGCCCTTT
CAGTGTGACAAATCACCCTCAAATGACAGTCCTGTCTGTGACAAATTGCCCTTAACCCTGTGACAAATTG
CCCTCAGAAGAAGCTGTTTTTTCACAAAGTTATCCCTGCTTATTGACTCTTTTTTATTTAGTGTGACAAT
CTAAAAACTTGTCACACTTCACATGGATCTGTCATGGCGGAAACAGCGGTTATCAATCACAAGAAACGTA
AAAATAGCCCGCGAATCGTCCAGTCAAACGACCTCACTGAGGCGGCATATAGTCTCTCCCGGGATCAAAA
ACGTATGCTGTATCTGTTCGTTGACCAGATCAGAAAATCTGATGGCACCCTACAGGAACATGACGGTATC
TGCGAGATCCATGTTGCTAAATATGCTGAAATATTCGGATTGACCTCTGCGGAAGCCAGTAAGGATATAC
GGCAGGCATTGAAGAGTTTCGCGGGGAAGGAAGTGGTTTTTTATCGCCCTGAAGAGGATGCCGGCGATGA
AAAAGGCTATGAATCTTTTCCTTGGTTTATCAAACGTGCGCACAGTCCATCCAGAGGGCTTTACAGTGTA
CATATCAACCCATATCTCATTCCCTTCTTTATCGGGTTACAGAACCGGTTTACGCAGTTTCGGCTTAGTG
AAACAAAAGAAATCACCAATCCGTATGCCATGCGTTTATACGAATCCCTGTGTCAGTATCGTAAGCCGGA
TGGCTCAGGCATCGTGTCTCTGAAAATCGACTGGATCATAGAGCGTTACCAGCTGCCTCAAAGTTACCAG
CGTATGCCTGACTTCCGCCGCCGCTTCCTGCAGGTCTGTGTTAATGAGATCAACAGCAGAACTCCAATGC
GCCTCTCATACATTGAGAAAAAGAAAGGCCGCCAGACGACTCATATCGTATTTTCCTTCCGCGATATCAC
TTCCATGACGACAGGATAGTCTGAGGGTTATCTGTCACAGATTTGAGGGTGGTTCGTCACATTTGTTCTG
ACCTACTGAGGGTAATTTGTCACAGTTTTGCTGTTTCCTTCAGCCTGCATGGATTTTCTCATACTTTTTG
AACTGTAATTTTTAAGGAAGCCAAATTTGAGGGCAGTTTGTCACAGTTGATTTCCTTCTCTTTCCCTTCG
TCATGTGACCTGATATCGGGGGTTAGTTCGTCATCATTGATGAGGGTTGATTATCACAGTTTATTACTCT
GAATTGGCTATCCGCGTGTGTACCTCTACCTGGAGTTTTTCCCACGGTGGATATTTCTTCTTGCGCTGAG
CGTAAGAGCTATCTGACAGAACAGTTCTTCTTTGCTTCCTCGCCAGTTCGCTCGCTATGCTCGGTTACAC
GGCTGCGGCGAGCGCTAGTGATAATAAGTGACTGAGGTATGTGGTGTTCTTATCTCCTTTTGTAGTGTTG
CTCTTATTTTAAACAACTTTGCGGTTTTTTGATGACTTTGCGATTTTGTTGTTGCTTTGCAGTAAATTGC
AAGATTTAATAAAAAAACGCAAAGCAATGATTAAAGGATGTTCAGAATGAAACTCATGGAAACACTTAAC
CAGTGCATAAACGCTGGTCATGAAATGACGAAGGCTATCGCCATTGCACAGTTTAATGATGACAGCCCGG
AAGCGAGGAAAATAACCCGGCGCTGGAGAATAGGTGAAGCAGCGGATTTAGTTGGGGTTTCTTCTCAGGC
TATCAGAGATGCCGAGAAAGCAGGGCGACTACCGCACCCGGATATGGAAATTCGAGGACGGGTTGAGCAA
CGTGTTGGTTATACAATTGAACAAATTAATCATATGCGTGATGTGTTTGGTACGCGATTGCGACGTGCTG
AGGACGTATTTCCACCGGTGATCGGGGTTGCTGCCCATAAAGGTGGCGTTTACAAAACCTCAGTTTCTGT
TCATCTTGCTCAGGATCTGGCTCTGAAGGGGCTACGTGTTTTGCTCGTGGAAGGTAACGACCCCCAGGGA
ACAGCCTCAATGTATCACGGATGGGTACCAGATCTTCATATTCATGCAGAAGATACTCTCCTGCCTTTCT
ATCTTGGGGAAAAGGACGATGTCACTTATGCAATAAAGCCCACTTGCTGGCCGGGGCTTGACATTATTCC
TTCCTGTCTGGCTCTGCACCGTATTGAAACTGAGTTAATGGGCAAATTTGATGAAGGTAAACTGCCCACC
GATCCACACCTGATGCTCCGACTGGCCATTGAAACTGTTGCTCATGACTATGATGTCATAGTTATTGACA
GCGCGCCTAACCTGGGTATCGGCACGATTAATGTCGTATGTGCTGCTGATGTGCTGATTGTTCCCACGCC
TGCTGAGTTGTTTGACTACACCTCCGCACTGCAGTTTTTCGATATGCTTCGTGATCTGCTCAAGAACGTT
GATCTTAAAGGGTTCGAGCCTGATGTACGTATTTTGCTTACCAAATACAGCAATAGTAATGGCTCTCAGT
CCCCGTGGATGGAGGAGCAAATTCGGGATGCCTGGGGAAGCATGGTTCTAAAAAATGTTGTACGTGAAAC
GGATGAAGTTGGTAAAGGTCAGATCCGGATGAGAACTGTTTTTGAACAGGCCATTGATCAACGCAGTTCA
ACTGGTGCCTGGAGAAATGCTCTTTCTATTTGGGAACCTGTCTGCAATGAAATTTTCGATCGTCTGATTA
AACCACGCTGGGAGATTAGATAATGAAGCGTGCGCCTGTTATTCCAAAACATACGCTCAATACTCAACCG
GTTGAAGATACTTCGTTATCGACACCAGCTGCCCCGATGGTGGATTCGTTAATTGCGCGCGTAGGAGTAA
TGGCTCGCGGTAATGCCATTACTTTGCCTGTATGTGGTCGGGATGTGAAGTTTACTCTTGAAGTGCTCCG
GGGTGATAGTGTTGAGAAAACCTCTCGGGTATGGTCAGGTAATGAACGTGACCAGGAGCTGCTTACTGAG
GACGCACTGGATGATCTCATCCCTTCTTTTCTACTGACTGGTCAACAGACACCGGCGTTCGGTCGAAGAG
TATCTGGTGTCATAGAAATTGCCGATGGGAGTCGCCGTCGTAAAGCTGCTGCACTTACCGAAAGTGATTA
TCGTGTTCTGGTTGGCGAGCTGGATGATGAGCAGATGGCTGCATTATCCAGATTGGGTAACGATTATCGC
CCAACAAGTGCTTATGAACGTGGTCAGCGTTATGCAAGCCGATTGCAGAATGAATTTGCTGGAAATATTT
CTGCGCTGGCTGATGCGGAAAATATTTCACGTAAGATTATTACCCGCTGTATCAACACCGCCAAATTGCC
TAAATCAGTTGTTGCTCTTTTTTCTCACCCCGGTGAACTATCTGCCCGGTCAGGTGATGCACTTCAAAAA
GCCTTTACAGATAAAGAGGAATTACTTAAGCAGCAGGCATCTAACCTTCATGAGCAGAAAAAAGCTGGGG
TGATATTTGAAGCTGAAGAAGTTATCACTCTTTTAACTTCTGTGCTTAAAACGTCATCTGCATCAAGAAC
TAGTTTAAGCTCACGACATCAGTTTGCTCCTGGAGCGACAGTATTGTATAAGGGCGATAAAATGGTGCTT
AACCTGGACAGGTCACGTGTTCCAACTGAGTGTATAGAGAAAATTGAGGCCATTCTTAAGGAACTTGAAA
AGCCAGCACCCTGATGCGACCACGTTTTAGTCTACGTTTATCTGTCTTTACTTAATGTCCTTTGTTACAG
GCCAGAAAGCATAACTGGCCTGAATATTCTCTCTGGGCCCACTGTTCCACTTGTATCGTCGGTCTGATAA
TCAGACTGGGACCACGGTCCCACTCGTATCGTCGGTCTGATTATTAGTCTGGGACCACGGTCCCACTCGT
ATCGTCGGTCTGATTATTAGTCTGGGACCACGGTCCCACTCGTATCGTCGGTCTGATAATCAGACTGGGA
CCACGGTCCCACTCGTATCGTCGGTCTGATTATTAGTCTGGGACCATGGTCCCACTCGTATCGTCGGTCT
GATTATTAGTCTGGGACCACGGTCCCACTCGTATCGTCGGTCTGATTATTAGTCTGGAACCACGGTCCCA
CTCGTATCGTCGGTCTGATTATTAGTCTGGGACCACGGTCCCACTCGTATCGTCGGTCTGATTATTAGTC
TGGGACCACGATCCCACTCGTGTTGTCGGTCTGATTATCGGTCTG
Features (pLannotate 1.2.2; 11 found; start..end, strand, type, name):
      1..152     +  misc_feature   sopC (fragment): sopC; centromere-like partitioning region of the bacterial F plasmid
    252..410     +  CDS            yuaZ (fragment): YUAZ_ECO57 - Protein predicted: Swiss-Prot protein existence level 4. From Escherichia coli O157:H7.
   2000..2104    +  promoter       AmpR promoter: bla
   2105..2899    +  CDS            KanR: aminoglycoside phosphotransferase; aphA-3; confers resistance to kanamycin
   2903..3247    +  CDS            resD (fragment): REDF_ECOLI - Also known as D. Protein inferred from homology: Swiss-Prot protein existence level 3. Acts as a repressor of transcription and as a site-specific resolvase that cleaves at the RfsF site. From Escherichia coli (strain K12).
   3714..3933    +  rep_origin     ori2: secondary origin of replication for the bacterial F plasmid; also known as oriS
   4024..4776    +  CDS            repE: REPE1_ECOLI - Also known as E, rep. Experimental evidence at protein level: Swiss-Prot protein existence level 1. Replication initiator in the monomeric form, and autogenous repressor in the dimeric form. From Escherichia coli (strain K12).
   4782..5032    +  misc_feature   incC: incC; incompatibility region of the bacterial F plasmid
   5358..6533    +  CDS            sopA: partitioning protein for the bacterial F plasmid; sopA
   6533..7501    +  CDS            sopB: SOPB_ECOLI - Also known as B. Experimental evidence at protein level: Swiss-Prot protein existence level 1. Control of plasmid partitioning; required to recognize the cis-acting. Binds specifically with the DNA segment containing the sopC region. SopB is trans-acting. From Escherichia coli (strain K12).
   7577..19      +  misc_feature   sopC (across the origin): sopC; centromere-like partitioning region of the bacterial F plasmid
