[The description below was written by a language model from this plasmid's Addgene catalogue record and pLannotate feature annotations shown in this document.]
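Description:
POC1548 (pMOBK360_VM_N3) is a low-copy bacterial plasmid built on a self-made F-plasmid-derived backbone. The annotated features show the mini-F replication and maintenance machinery: the ori2/oriS origin with its initiator and autorepressor RepE, the incC incompatibility region, and the sopA, sopB and sopC partitioning system that segregates the plasmid faithfully to daughter cells. Fragments of resD and yuaZ from the F plasmid are also detected. This arrangement explains the recorded low copy number. Selection is by kanamycin, with an aminoglycoside phosphotransferase (aphA-3) coding sequence driven by the bla (AmpR) promoter.

The payload is a roughly 1.5 kb assembled construct made by joining two inserts (from POC1542 and POC1543) in a recipient vector. It is described as a modified fragment of the human MICA gene. The insert is flanked by methylation-protectable BsaI sites and contains several internal BsaI sites that are always methylable. This lets site-selective methylation determine which Type IIS sites stay cleavable, so a fragment carrying internal BsaI sites can still be released and passed to the next round of assembly. The plasmid serves as a demonstration intermediate for a scarless, hierarchical DNA assembly method that avoids sequence constraints.

The feature table does not annotate the insert itself, which presumably lies in the unannotated stretch between yuaZ and the resistance cassette, and no promoter driving it is recorded. The catalogue names the backbone as POC1518, while the purpose field cites POC1519 as the recipient. The sequenced record (8,025 nt) is also slightly longer than the stated total size of 7,898 bp.
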