Addgene plasmid #226490: POC1548
Purpose: pMOBK360_VM_N3 assembled plasmid (Kanamycin R) containing two inserts (POC1542-POC1543) assembled in POC1519 using the site-selective methylation protection approach
Depositing lab: Christopher A. O'Callaghan. Depositing organization: University of Oxford. Publication: UniClo: scarless hierarchical DNA assembly without sequence constraint. Flores-Fernandez CN, Lin D, Robins K, O'Callaghan CA. Nucleic Acids Res. 2025 Jun 20;53(12):gkaf548. doi: 10.1093/nar/gkaf548. PubMed 40548934.
Backbone
  Vector backbone: POC1518
  Backbone manufacturer: Self-made
  Backbone size w/o insert (bp): 6398
  Total vector size (bp): 7898
  Vector type: Bacterial Expression
Growth in bacteria
  Bacterial resistance: Kanamycin, 50 μg/mL
  Growth temperature: 37°C
  Growth strain: DH5alpha
  Copy number: Low Copy
Gene/Insert
  Gene/Insert name: Assembled construct flanked by methylation-protectable BsaI sites and containing several always-methylable internal BsaI sites (alt name: MICA gene fragment modified)
  Species: H. sapiens (human)
  Insert size (bp): 1500
Terms and licenses: Academic/Nonprofit Terms; Industry Terms: Not Available to Industry
Depositor comments: The DH10B strain should be used for expression of this plasmid.
How to cite: POC1548 was a gift from Christopher A. O'Callaghan (Addgene plasmid # 226490 ; http://n2t.net/addgene:226490 ; RRID:Addgene_226490)
